>Addgene plasmid #90143 | pT2-cryR;dll4CE1-basEgfp | addgene full sequence | sequence record 178748 | Addgene NGS Result
TGGCGACCGGTAATGTCAGACCTGGTAACTCCTTACTGTAACTTATTGCACCTGATGAACAAAAGATGTG
AACTGAACGCAAGTAGGAGGCTAATAGAGGCTAGTACAGTACAAAGATCCCCAAATGATGTGTGCCGGCC
TTAGTGGAGGCAGACCCCTGGTTATATACCTGTGCTGCAGAAAGAGGGGCTTACAAATGGATCTCTCTGG
AATGGCATTATCTCATGGTGGGAACAGTGTTGTCAGCAGAATCAGCGGGGTGGACTCTGACCTGAGAATG
ACAGTCTAGCACTGAATGGCTCAGACAATACTCTTGTGGCCAACTATCACCGGAAAATAAGTGCCTGCCA
AAACAAACCAGACCAGATGAAGCTACATGGCTGTAGAACGTCAGTATTTAATGTGTTGTGGCCACTTGGT
TCACCAGATTTAAGAGCTAATTTTTTTAAATATCACAGATAATCAATCGCTTTTTTTTTTCTTGACTGAA
AAGCTTAGACTGGAAAATTCTTTGAAAAAGTTTGCACTACAGAAAATAAATACATAACATCCTGCACTGA
ATGCACACTATTAATAGAAAAGAGAGCATTATTGTAGGAAATGTATTGTATATGTACATTCTGTGCATTT
CACAATTTTCTCGAGCAGGAAACAGCTATGACCATGATTACGCCAAGCTATCAACTTTGTATAGAAAAGT
TGCAGCTGAACACTGAAAAGGCAGAGAAAAGGCTGCCCTCAGGAACAGCCGACCGTTTTTCATGATAAGG
ATATTTCATTGTTTTTGCAACAAGACAGCTTGAGTTTAAAAAAAAAAAAAAAAGTCCTACAGCCGAGCGG
CTCAGTTGTTTGGCGGTGATATAATGCCCGTTCAGTCTTTGTTGTGTGGGTGTCAGTTGGCGGTTGTTGA
GAGGGGGGGCATGAGTAGTGTTGCCCCTTTGTTTGTTTTCAATGGCTCATAAACAGTCTGCATAAACCGA
TAGAAAAAGGCCAGCTTCCCCTTCGCTCTGTGTGCGGCTGATTCCTCGTTCACACTCCTCGGGTCCTACG
ACTCTGGGATTGTTTTGAGCTGTCCAGCGAGGAAGGAAGCCAGTGTGAGAAAGTGGCTGTTTTTTTGGAG
TGGACAGGATTTGGCCTCATCGCGCGCGGTTCCTCTTTTCGTCGGCTGAAACAATGCAGTGGCGTCACAC
CCCTCGACTGGTGCTCGGCGTTTCACATGGAAAAATGTTCCCAGAATTCCGCTCCCAGGCTCAGAGGTAA
GGCTGGGAATGGAGAGCGGAGGAAACGCAGAGCGAGAGACGAACAGGAATGGAGGAAAAGCCAGAGACCT
GAGCAGAACTGAACAGTGCTCATATGCAAGTTTGTACAAAAAAGCAGGCTAGACTCTAGAGGGTATATAA
TGGATCTCGCGTCTCAGCCTCACTTTGAGCTCCTCCACACGCTAGCGCTACCGGTCGCCACCATGGTGAG
CAAGGGCGAGGAGCTGTTCACCGGGGTGGTGCCCATCCTGGTCGAGCTGGACGGCGACGTAAACGGCCAC
AAGTTCAGCGTGTCCGGCGAGGGCGAGGGCGATGCCACCTACGGCAAGCTGACCCTGAAGTTCATCTGCA
CCACCGGCAAGCTGCCCGTGCCCTGGCCCACCCTCGTGACCACCCTGACCTACGGCGTGCAGTGCTTCAG
CCGCTACCCCGACCACATGAAGCAGCACGACTTCTTCAAGTCCGCCATGCCCGAAGGCTACGTCCAGGAG
CGCACCATCTTCTTCAAGGACGACGGCAACTACAAGACCCGCGCCGAGGTGAAGTTCGAGGGCGACACCC
TGGTGAACCGCATCGAGCTGAAGGGCATCGACTTCAAGGAGGACGGCAACATCCTGGGGCACAAGCTGGA
GTACAACTACAACAGCCACAACGTCTATATCATGGCCGACAAGCAGAAGAACGGCATCAAGGTGAACTTC
AAGATCCGCCACAACATCGAGGACGGCAGCGTGCAGCTCGCCGACCACTACCAGCAGAACACCCCCATCG
GCGACGGCCCCGTGCTGCTGCCCGACAACCACTACCTGAGCACCCAGTCCGCCCTGAGCAAAGACCCCAA
CGAGAAGCGCGATCACATGGTCCTGCTGGAGTTCGTGACCGCCGCCGGGATCACTCTCGGCATGGACGAG
CTGTACAAGTCCGGACTCAGATCTCGAGCTCAAGCTTCGAATTCTGCAGTCGACGGTACCGCGGGCCCGG
GATCCACCGGATCTAGATAACTGATCATAATCAGCCATACCACATTTGTAGAGGTTTTACTTGCTTTAAA
AAACCTCCCACACCTCCCCCTGAACCTGAAACATAAAATGAATGCAATTGTTGTTGTTAACTTGTTTATT
GCAGCTTATAATGGTTACAAATAAAGCAATAGCATCACAAATTTCACAAATAAAGCATTTTTTTCACTGC
ATTCTAGTTGTGGTTTGTCCAAACTCATCAATGTATCTTAACGCGTACCCAGCTTTCTTGTACAAAGTGG
GGCGCGCCTACGTAACTAGTCTCGAGCAACTTTATTATACATAGTTGATAATTCACTGGCCGTCGTTTTA
CGGTACCATCGATGATGATCCAGACATGATAAGATACATTGATGAGTTTGGACAAACCACAACTAGAATG
CAGTGAAAAAAATGCTTTATTTGTGAAATTTGTGATGCTATTGCTTTATTTGTAACCATTATAAGCTGCA
ATAAACAAGTTAACAACAACAATTGCATTCATTTTATGTTTCAGGTTCAGGGGGAGGTGTGGGAGGTTTT
TTAAAGCAAGTAAAACCTCTACAAATGTGGTATGGCTGATTATGATCCTCTAGATCAGATCTGCGAAGAT
ACGGCCACGGGTGCTCTTGATCCTGTGGCTGATTTTGGACTGTGCTGCTCGCAGCTGCTGATGAATCACA
TACTTCCTCCATTTTCTTCCACTGATTGACTGTTATAATTTCCCTAATTTCCAGGTCAAGGTGCTGTGCA
TTGTGGTAATAGATGTGACATGACGTCACTTCCAAAGGACCAATGAACATGTCTGACCAATTTCATATAA
TGTGAAAACGATTTTCATAGGCAGAATAAATAACATTTAAATTAAACTGGGCATCAGCGCAATTCAATTG
GTTTGGTAATAGCAAGGGAAAATAGAATGAAGTGATCTCCAAAAAATAAGTACTTTTTGACTGTAAATAA
AATTGTAAGGAGTAAAAAGTACTTTTTTTTCTAAAAAAATGTAATTAAGTAAAAGTAAAAGTATTGATTT
TTAATTGTACTCAAGTAAAGTAAAAATCCCCAAAAATAATACTTAAGTACAGTAATCAAGTAAAATTACT
CAAGTACTTTACACCTCTGGTTCTTGACCCCCTACCTTCAGCAAGCCCAGCAGATCCACTAGTTCTAGAG
CGGCCGCCACCGCGGTGGAGCTCCAGCTTTTGTTCCCTTTAGTGAGGGTTAATTGCGCGCTTGGCGTAAT
CATGGTCATAGCTGTTTCCTGTGTGAAATTGTTATCCGCTCACAATTCCACACAACATACGAGCCGGAAG
CATAAAGTGTAAAGCCTGGGGTGCCTAATGAGTGAGCTAACTCACATTAATTGCGTTGCGCTCACTGCCC
GCTTTCCAGTCGGGAAACCTGTCGTGCCAGCTGCATTAATGAATCGGCCAACGCGCGGGGAGAGGCGGTT
TGCGTATTGGGCGCTCTTCCGCTTCCTCGCTCACTGACTCGCTGCGCTCGGTCGTTCGGCTGCGGCGAGC
GGTATCAGCTCACTCAAAGGCGGTAATACGGTTATCCACAGAATCAGGGGATAACGCAGGAAAGAACATG
TGAGCAAAAGGCCAGCAAAAGGCCAGGAACCGTAAAAAGGCCGCGTTGCTGGCGTTTTTCCATAGGCTCC
GCCCCCCTGACGAGCATCACAAAAATCGACGCTCAAGTCAGAGGTGGCGAAACCCGACAGGACTATAAAG
ATACCAGGCGTTTCCCCCTGGAAGCTCCCTCGTGCGCTCTCCTGTTCCGACCCTGCCGCTTACCGGATAC
CTGTCCGCCTTTCTCCCTTCGGGAAGCGTGGCGCTTTCTCATAGCTCACGCTGTAGGTATCTCAGTTCGG
TGTAGGTCGTTCGCTCCAAGCTGGGCTGTGTGCACGAACCCCCCGTTCAGCCCGACCGCTGCGCCTTATC
CGGTAACTATCGTCTTGAGTCCAACCCGGTAAGACACGACTTATCGCCACTGGCAGCAGCCACTGGTAAC
AGGATTAGCAGAGCGAGGTATGTAGGCGGTGCTACAGAGTTCTTGAAGTGGTGGCCTAACTACGGCTACA
CTAGAAGAACAGTATTTGGTATCTGCGCTCTGCTGAAGCCAGTTACCTTCGGAAAAAGAGTTGGTAGCTC
TTGATCCGGCAAACAAACCACCGCTGGTAGCGGTGGTTTTTTTGTTTGCAAGCAGCAGATTACGCGCAGA
AAAAAAGGATCTCAAGAAGATCCTTTGATCTTTTCTACGGGGTCTGACGCTCAGTGGAACGAAAACTCAC
GTTAAGGCATTTTGGTCATGAGATTATCAAAAAGGATCTTCACCTAGATCCTTTTAAATTAAAAATGAAG
TTTTAAATCAATCTAAAGTATATATGAGTAAACTTGGTCTGACAGTTACCAATGCTTAATCAGTGAGGCA
CCTATCTCAGCGATCTGTCTATTTCGTTCATCCATAGTTGCCTGACTCCCCGTCGTGTAGATAACTACGA
TACGGGAGGGCTTACCATCTGGCCCCAGTGCTGCAATGATACCGCGAGACCCACGCTCACCGGCTCCAGA
TTTATCAGCAATAAACCAGCCAGCCGGAAGGGCCGAGCGCAGAAGTGGTCCTGCAACTTTATCCGCCTCC
ATCCAGTCTATTAATTGTTGCCGGGAAGCTAGAGTAAGTAGTTCGCCAGTTAATAGTTTGCGCAACGTTG
TTGCCATTGCTACAGGCATCGTGGTGTCACGCTCGTCGTTTGGTATGGCTTCATTCAGCTCCGGTTCCCA
ACGATCAAGGCGAGTTACATGATCCCCCATGTTGTGCAAAAAAGCGGTTAGCTCCTTCGGTCCTCCGATC
GTTGTCAGAAGTAAGTTGGCCGCAGTGTTATCACTCATGGTTATGGCAGCACTGCATAATTCTCTTACTG
TCATGCCATCCGTAAGATGCTTTTCTGTGACTGGTGAGTACTCAACCAAGTCATTCTGAGAATAGTGTAT
GCGGCGACCGAGTTGCTCTTGCCCGGCGTCAATACGGGATAATACCGCGCCACATAGCAGAACTTTAAAA
GTGCTCATCATTGGAAAACGTTCTTCGGGGCGAAAACTCTCAAGGATCTTACCGCTGTTGAGATCCAGTT
CGATGTAACCCACTCGTGCACCCAACTGATCTTCAGCATCTTTTACTTTCACCAGCGTTTCTGGGTGAGC
AAAAACAGGAAGGCAAAATGCCGCAAAAAAGGGAATAAGGGCGACACGGAAATGTTGAATACTCATACTC
TTCCTTTTTCAATATTATTGAAGCATTTATCAGGGTTATTGTCTCATGAGCGGATACATATTTGAATGTA
TTTAGAAAAATAAACAAATAGGGGTTCCGCGCACATTTCCCCGAAAAGTGCCACCTAAATTGTAAGCGTT
AATATTTTGTTAAAATTCGCGTTAAATTTTTGTTAAATCAGCTCATTTTTTAACCAATAGGCCGAAATCG
GCAAAATCCCTTATAAATCAAAAGAATAGACCGAGATAGGGT
[37 nt withheld, positions 5783-5819]
AAAGAACGTGGACTCCAACGTCAAAGG
[32 nt withheld, positions 5847-5878]
GCTGGCTAAGAACTCATCAGCCTCCCCGGTCCATCTACCCACGTACCAATGCACCAATTGGCCACAATGA
CGGCTACTACATGGTGCCATTCCTTCCTCTTTATAGGAATGGAGACTACCTCCTGTCCAACAATGCTCTT
GGATACGAGTACGCCTACCTGTTGGACCCAGGTCATTGCACAACACCAGAAATGCCCTCTGATCTGCAAA
AGACGTGAATATCTGTTCAGACACCCATATCCACTCTGTTCCACACAGGTCAGAGGTTTGTCCAGGAGTT
CTTGACAGAGGTGTAAAAAGTACTCAAAAATTTTACTCAAGTGAAAGTACAAGTACTTAGGGAAAATTTT
ACTCAATTAAAAGTAAAAGTATCTGGCTAGAATCTTACTTGAGTAAAAGTAAAAAAGTACTCCATTAAAA
TTGTACTTGAGTATTAAGGAAGTAAAAGTAAAAGCAAGAAAGAAAACTAGAGATTCTTGTTTAAGCTTTT
AATCTCAAAAAACATTAAATGAAATGCATACAAGGTTTTATCCTGCTTTAGAACTGTTTGTATTTAATTA
TCAAACTATAAGACAGACAATCTAATGCCAGTACACGCTACTCAAAGTTGTAAAACCTCAGATTTAACTT
CAGTAGAAGCTGATTCTCAAAATTGTTAGTGTCAAGCCTAGCTCTTTTGGGGCTGAAAAGCAATCCTGCA
GTGCTGAAAAGCCTCTCACAGGCAGCCGATGCGGGAAGAGGTGTATTAGTCTTGATAGAGAGGCTGCAAA
TAGCAGGAAACGTGAGCAGAGACTCCCTGGTGTCTGAAACACAGGCCCATTTACGCCTTAAGATACATTG
ATGAGTTTGGACAAACCACAACTAGAATGCAGTGAAAAAAATGCTTTATTTGTGAAATTTGTGATGCTAT
TGCTTTATTTGTAACCATTATAAGCTGCAATAAACAAGTTAACAACAACAATTGCATTCATTTTATGTTT
CAGGTTCAGGGGGAGGTGTGGGAGGTTTTTTAAAGCAAGTAAAACCTCTACAAATGTGGTATGGCTGATT
ATGATCTAGAGTCGCGGCCGCTTTACTTGTACAGCTCGTCCATGCCGCCGGTGGAGTGGTGGCCCTCGGC
GCGCTCGTACTGTTCCACGATGGTGTAGTCCTCGTTGTGGGAGGTGATGTCCAGCTTGATGTTGACGTTG
TAGGCGCCGGGCAGCTGCACGGGCTTCTTGGCCTTGTAGGTGGTCTTGACCTCGGCGTCGTAGTGGCCGC
CGTCCTTCAGCTTCAGCCTCTGCTTGATCTCGCCCTTCAGGGCGCCGTCCTCGGGGTACATCCGCTCGGA
GGAGGCCTCCCAGCCCATGGTCTTCTTCTGCATTACGGGGCCGTCGGAGGGGAAGTTGGTGCCGCGCAGC
TTCACCTTGTAGATGAACTCGCCGTCCTGCAGGGAGGAGTCCTGGGTCACGGTCACCACGCCGCCGTCCT
CGAAGTTCATCACGCGCTCCCACTTGAAGCCCTCGGGGAAGGACAGCTTCAAGTAGTCGGGGATGTCGGC
GGGGTGCTTCACGTAGGCCTTGGAGCCGTACATGAACTGAGGGGACAGGATGTCCCAGGCGAAGGGCAGG
GGGCCGCCCTTGGTCACCTTCAGCTTGGCGGTCTGGGTGCCCTCGTAGGGGCGGCCCTCGCCCTCGCCCT
CGATCTCGAACTCGTGGCCGTTCACGGAGCCCTCCATGTGCACCTTGAAGCGCATGAACTCCTTGATGAT
GGCCATGTTGTCATCCTCGCCCTTGCTCACCATGG
Features (pLannotate 1.2.2; 26 found; start..end, strand, type, name):
    682..702     +  protein_bind   attB4: mutant version of attB; core recombination site for the Gateway® BP reaction BP Clonase™
   1357..1377    +  protein_bind   attB1: mutant version of attB; core recombination site for the Gateway® BP reaction BP Clonase™
   1387..1404    +  promoter       minP (fragment): minimal TATA-box promoter with low basal activity
   1463..2179    +  CDS            EGFP: EGFP is a basic (constitutively fluorescent) green fluorescent protein published in 1996, derived from Aequorea victoria. It is reported to be a rapidly-maturing weak dimer with moderate acid sensitivity.
   2180..2245    +  misc_feature   MCS: multiple cloning site
   2262..2346    +  CDS            large T antigen (fragment): large T antigen from SV40 (simian virus 40)
   2369..2490    +  polyA_signal   SV40 poly(A) signal: SV40 polyadenylation signal
   2500..2520    -  protein_bind   attB2: mutant version of attB; core recombination site for the Gateway® BP reaction BP Clonase™
   2547..2567    -  protein_bind   attB3: mutant version of attB; core recombination site for the Gateway® BP reaction BP Clonase™
   2571..2591    +  CDS            lacZα (fragment): LacZα fragment of β-galactosidase; lacZ fragment
   2607..2741    -  polyA_signal   SV40 poly(A) signal: SV40 polyadenylation signal
   2764..2847    -  CDS            large T antigen (fragment): large T antigen from SV40 (simian virus 40)
   3413..3453    -  misc_feature   MCS (fragment): pBluescript multiple cloning site
   3466..3484    -  promoter       T3 promoter: promoter for bacteriophage T3 RNA polymerase
   3529..3545    -  protein_bind   lac operator: The lac repressor binds to the lac operator to inhibit transcription in E. coli. This inhibition can be relieved by adding lactose or isopropyl-β-D-thiogalactopyranoside (IPTG). lac repressor encoded by lacI
   3553..3583    -  promoter       lac promoter: promoter for the E. coli lac operon
   3598..3619    -  protein_bind   CAP binding site: CAP binding activates transcription in the presence of cAMP. E. coli catabolite activator protein
   3632..3724    -  CDS            lacI (fragment): lac repressor; lacI; The lac repressor binds to the lac operator to inhibit transcription in E. coli. This inhibition can be relieved by adding lactose or isopropyl-β-D-thiogalactopyranoside (IPTG).
   3907..4495    -  rep_origin     ori: high-copy-number ColE1/pMB1/pBR322/pUC origin of replication
   4666..5526    -  CDS            AmpR: β-lactamase; bla; confers resistance to ampicillin, carbenicillin, and related antibiotics
   5527..5631    -  promoter       AmpR promoter: bla
   5657..5878    -  rep_origin     M13 ori (fragment) (sequence partly withheld): M13 bacteriophage origin of replication; arrow indicates direction of (+) strand synthesis
   5878..6165    +  CDS            tyr (fragment) (sequence partly withheld): TYRO_ORYLA - Also known as tyro. Experimental evidence at transcript level: Swiss-Prot protein existence level 2. This is a copper-containing oxidase that functions in the formation of pigments such as melanins and other polyphenolic compounds. From Oryzias latipes (Japanese rice fish) (Japanese killifish).
   6707..6828    -  polyA_signal   SV40 poly(A) signal: SV40 polyadenylation signal
   6851..6934    -  CDS            large T antigen (fragment): large T antigen from SV40 (simian virus 40)
   6954..7661    -  CDS            mCherry: mCherry is a basic (constitutively fluorescent) red fluorescent protein published in 2004, derived from Discosoma sp.. It is reported to be a very rapidly-maturing monomer with low acid sensitivity.
