[The description below was written by a language model from this plasmid's Addgene catalogue record and pLannotate feature annotations shown in this document.]
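Description:
pT2-cryR;dll4CE1-basEgfp is a Tol2 transposon-based enhancer reporter plasmid for zebrafish transgenesis, assembled by multisite Gateway cloning into the pDESTtol2pACrymCherry destination backbone. Although the catalogue lists it as a bacterial expression vector, bacteria serve only for propagation: the plasmid carries a high-copy ColE1/pUC-type origin and an ampicillin resistance gene, together with pBluescript-derived remnants (lac promoter/operator, T3 promoter, a partial M13 origin). The Tol2 transposon arms themselves were not called by the automated annotation. The medaka tyrosinase fragment that was detected may reflect Tol2-flanking sequence, since Tol2 was originally isolated from that locus, but the record does not confirm this.

The payload lies between Gateway recombination scars. The roughly 650 bp interval between attB4 and attB1 is unannotated and is where the 5' entry element would sit, presumably the zebrafish dll4 enhancer 1 (CE1) sequence. It is followed by a minimal TATA-box basal promoter, the EGFP coding sequence and an SV40 polyadenylation signal, then attB2 and attB3. Because the basal promoter has little activity on its own, GFP expression reports the spatial and temporal activity of the enhancer placed upstream. EGFP is recorded as a C-terminal tag, but it functions here as a reporter rather than a protein fusion.

A separate cassette on the opposite strand encodes mCherry with its own SV40 poly(A). The backbone and plasmid names suggest it is driven by a crystallin promoter to give a red lens marker for identifying transgenic carriers, though that promoter is not annotated. The associated study concerns identification of developmentally active endothelial enhancers in zebrafish, consistent with use of this construct for in vivo testing of a candidate dll4 regulatory element.
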