Addgene plasmid #90143: pT2-cryR;dll4CE1-basEgfp
Purpose: contains dll4 enhancer 1 sequence and a basal promoter driving expression of eGFP
Depositing lab: Nathan Lawson. Depositing organization: University of Massachusetts, Worcester. Publication: Robust Identification of Developmentally Active Endothelial Enhancers in Zebrafish Using FANS-Assisted ATAC-Seq. Quillien A, Abdalla M, Yu J, Ou J, Zhu LJ, Lawson ND. Cell Rep. 2017 Jul 18;20(3):709-720. doi: 10.1016/j.celrep.2017.06.070. PubMed 28723572.
Backbone
  Vector backbone: pDESTtol2pACrymCherry
  Backbone manufacturer: Addgene
  Vector type: Bacterial Expression
Growth in bacteria
  Bacterial resistance: Ampicillin, 100 μg/mL
  Growth temperature: 37°C
  Growth strain: DH5alpha
  Copy number: High Copy
Gene/Insert
  Gene/Insert name: dll4E1basEgfp
  Species: D. rerio (zebrafish)
  Entrez Gene: dll4 (a.k.a. si:ch211-244p18.5, zgc:136596)
  Tag / fusion protein: EGFP (C terminal on insert)
  Cloning method: Gateway Cloning
Terms and licenses: Academic/Nonprofit Terms; Industry Terms: Not Available to Industry
How to cite: pT2-cryR;dll4CE1-basEgfp was a gift from Nathan Lawson (Addgene plasmid # 90143 ; http://n2t.net/addgene:90143 ; RRID:Addgene_90143)
